Addgene plasmid #90314: pmVirD2
Purpose: mVirD2 expression plasmid
Depositing lab: Bjorn Hogberg. Depositing organization: Karolinska Institutet. Publication: Entirely enzymatic nanofabrication of DNA-protein conjugates. Bernardinelli G, Hogberg B. Nucleic Acids Res. 2017 Oct 13;45(18):e160. doi: 10.1093/nar/gkx707. PubMed 28977490.
Backbone
  Vector backbone: pSNAP-tag® (T7)-2
  Backbone manufacturer: NEB
  Backbone size w/o insert (bp): 6087
  Total vector size (bp): 6720
  Modifications to backbone: insertion of a T5 lac promoter upstream the gene
  Vector type: Bacterial Expression
Growth in bacteria
  Bacterial resistance: Ampicillin, 100 μg/mL
  Growth temperature: 37°C
  Growth strain: DH5alpha
  Copy number: Low Copy
Gene/Insert
  Gene/Insert name: A. tumefaciens VirD2 from aa 1 to 204
  Species: A. tumefaciens
  Insert size (bp): 633
  GenBank ID: M17989.1
  Promoter: T7/T5 IPTG inducible
  Tag / fusion protein: His6x tag (N terminal on insert)
  Cloning method: Restriction Enzyme; 5′ cloning site EcoRI (not destroyed); 3′ cloning site BamHI (not destroyed)
  Sequencing primers: 5′ His tag universal primer
Terms and licenses: Academic/Nonprofit Terms; Industry Terms: Not Available to Industry
How to cite: pmVirD2 was a gift from Bjorn Hogberg (Addgene plasmid # 90314 ; http://n2t.net/addgene:90314 ; RRID:Addgene_90314)
