[The description below was written by a language model from this plasmid's Addgene catalogue record and pLannotate feature annotations shown in this document.]
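Description:
pmVirD2 is a bacterial expression plasmid for producing a truncated form of the Agrobacterium tumefaciens VirD2 protein (amino acids 1 to 204, called mVirD2) in E. coli. It is built on the NEB pSNAP-tag (T7)-2 backbone, modified by inserting a T5 lac promoter upstream of the gene. The plasmid replicates from a ColE1/pMB1-type origin accompanied by the rop gene, consistent with its low-copy designation, and it also carries an M13 phage origin and remnants of the pBR322 mobility and tetracycline resistance regions. Selection is by ampicillin through the bla gene.

The expression region has two promoters in tandem. A T7 promoter with a lac operator and a T7 gene 10 ribosome binding site is followed by the T5 promoter with its own lac operators. Transcription can therefore be driven by T7 RNA polymerase or by the host E. coli polymerase. Both promoters are repressed by the plasmid-encoded lacI and induced with IPTG. The open reading frame begins with an N-terminal 6xHis tag for affinity purification, which the annotation software detects as a short fragment of a composite tag. This is fused to the VirD2 fragment cloned between EcoRI and BamHI, and a T7 terminator lies downstream. No SNAP-tag coding sequence appears in the feature table. The sequenced record is 6,171 nt, shorter than the 6,720 bp catalogue total, and the record does not explain the difference.

VirD2 is the site-specific endonuclease that cleaves the T-DNA border repeats of the Ti plasmid. The associated publication concerns enzymatic fabrication of DNA-protein conjugates, which suggests the purified protein is used for that purpose, although the record itself gives the purpose only as mVirD2 expression.
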