Features (pLannotate 1.2.2; 23 found; start..end, strand, type, name):
    105..191     +  terminator     rrnB T1 terminator: Escherichia coli rrnB; transcription terminator T1 from the E. coli rrnB gene
    326..344     +  promoter       T7 promoter: promoter for bacteriophage T7 RNA polymerase
    345..369     +  protein_bind   lac operator: The lac repressor binds to the lac operator to inhibit transcription in E. coli. This inhibition can be relieved by adding lactose or isopropyl-β-D-thiogalactopyranoside (IPTG). lac repressor encoded by lacI
    384..406     +  RBS            RBS: efficient ribosome binding site from bacteriophage T7 gene 10 (Olins and Rangwala, 1989)
    455..499     +  promoter       T5 promoter: bacteriophage T5 promoter for E. coli RNA polymerase, with embedded lac operator
    507..523     +  protein_bind   lac operator: The lac repressor binds to the lac operator to inhibit transcription in E. coli. This inhibition can be relieved by adding lactose or isopropyl-β-D-thiogalactopyranoside (IPTG). lac repressor encoded by lacI
    561..580     +  CDS            capTEV™ (fragment): composite tag for in vivo biotinylation, TEV protease cleavage, and 6xHis tagging
    581..1192    +  CDS            virD2 (fragment): VIRD2_RHIRD - Experimental evidence at protein level: Swiss-Prot protein existence level 1. Tumor formation by A.tumefaciens involves the transfer and integration of a defined segment (T-DNA) of Ti plasmid DNA into the plant nuclear genome. The virD operon encodes a site-specific endonuclease that cleaves at a unique site within both 24 bp direct repeats flanking the T-DNA. From Rhizobium radiobacter (Agrobacterium tumefaciens) (Agrobacterium radiobacter).
   1280..1329    +  CDS            SET1 (fragment): solubility-enhancement tag derived from T7 phage gene 10B
   1337..1384    +  terminator     T7 terminator: transcription terminator for bacteriophage T7 RNA polymerase
   1444..1548    +  promoter       AmpR promoter: bla
   1549..2409    +  CDS            AmpR: β-lactamase; bla; confers resistance to ampicillin, carbenicillin, and related antibiotics
   2451..2964    -  rep_origin     M13 ori (sequence partly withheld): M13 bacteriophage origin of replication; arrow indicates direction of (+) strand synthesis
   3075..3663    +  rep_origin     ori: high-copy-number ColE1/pMB1/pBR322/pUC origin of replication
   3840..3930    -  misc_feature   bom (fragment): basis of mobility region from pBR322
   4032..4223    -  CDS            rop: Rop protein, which maintains plasmids at low copy number; rop
   4264..4374    +  CDS            mbeC (fragment): MBEC_ECOLX - Experimental evidence at protein level: Swiss-Prot protein existence level 1. Required for efficient mobilization of ColE1 plasmid and is thus essential to promote the specific transfer of the plasmid during conjugation. Probably functions by inducing DNA bending, helping the MbeA relaxase to melt the DNA around the nic site and cleave the phosphodiester bond. Binds specifically double-stranded DNA (dsDNA) containing the ColE1 oriT but does not recognize the inverted repeat (IR). From Escherichia coli.
   4409..4731    -  CDS            TcR (fragment): tetracycline efflux protein; tet; confers resistance to tetracycline
   4746..4767    -  protein_bind   CAP binding site: CAP binding activates transcription in the presence of cAMP. E. coli catabolite activator protein
   4780..5862    -  CDS            lacI: lac repressor; lacI; The lac repressor binds to the lac operator to inhibit transcription in E. coli. This inhibition can be relieved by adding lactose or isopropyl-β-D-thiogalactopyranoside (IPTG).
   5863..5940    -  promoter       lacI promoter: lacI
   5948..6041    -  CDS            TcR (fragment): tetracycline efflux protein; tet; confers resistance to tetracycline
   6093..8       +  terminator     rrnB T1 terminator (across the origin): Escherichia coli rrnB; transcription terminator T1 from the E. coli rrnB gene
>Addgene plasmid #90314 | pmVirD2 | addgene full sequence | sequence record 193506 | Addgene NGS Result
GGACAAATCCGCCGGGAGCGGATTTGAACGTTGCGAAGCAACGGCCCGGAGGGTGGCGGGCAGGACGCCC
GCCATAAACTGCCAGGAATTAATTCCCCAGGCATCAAATAAAACGAAAGGCTCAGTCGAAAGACTGGGCC
TTTCGTTTTATCTGTTGTTTGTCGGTGAACGCTCTCCTGAGTAGGACAAATCCGCCGGGAGCGGATTTGA
ACGTTGCGAAGCAACGGCCCGGAGGGTGGCGGGCAGGACGCCCGCCATAAACTGCCAGGAATTGGGGATC
GGAATTAATTCCCGGTTTAAACCGGGGATCTCGATCCCGCGAAATTAATACGACTCACTATAGGGGAATT
GTGAGCGGATAACAATTCCCCTCTAGAAATAATTTTGTTTAACTTTAAGAAGGAGATATACATATGGCTA
GCACCATGGATATCAAGCTTACCGGTGAATTCAATCATAAAAAATTTATTTGCTTTGTGAGCGGATAACA
ATTATAATAGATTCAATTGTGAGCGGATAACAATTTCACACAGATATCATTAAAGAGGAGAAATCTAGAA
TGCATCATCATCATCATCATCCCGATCGCGCTCAAGTAATCATTCGCATTGTGCCAGGAGGTGGAACCAA
GACCCTTCAGCAGATAATCAATCAGTTGGAGTACCTGTCCCGTAAGGGAAAGCTGGAACTGCAGCGTTCA
GCCCGGCATCTCGATATTCCCGTTCCGCCGGATCAAATCCGTGAGCTTGCCCAAAGCTGGGTTACGGAGG
CCGGGATTTATGACGAAAGTCAGTCAGACGATGATAGGCAACAAGACTTAACAACACACATTATTGTAAG
CTTCCCCGCAGGTACCGACCAAACCGCAGCTTATGAAGCCAGCCGGGAATGGGCAGCCGAGATGTTTGGG
TCAGGATACGGGGGTGGCCGCTATAACTATCTGACAGCCTACCACGTCGACCGCGATCATCCACATTTAC
ATGTCGTGGTCAATCGTCGGGAACTTCTGGGGCACGGGTGGCTGAAAATATCCAGGCGCCATCCCCAGCT
GAATTATGACGGCTTACGGAAAAAGATGGCAGAGATTTCACTTCGTCACGGCATAGTCCTGGATGCGACT
TCGCGAGCAGAAAGGGGAATAGCAGAGCGACCAATCACATATGCTGAACATCGCCGCCTTGAGCGGATGC
AGCCATGGTAACGCAAAAAACCCCGCTTCGGCGGGGTTTTTTCGCGGATCCCCCGGGCTCGAGGTTAATT
AAGCGGCCGCATTGATCCGGCTGCTAACAAAGCCCGAAAGGAAGCTGAGTTGGCTGCTGCCACCGCTGAG
CAATAACTAGCATAACCCCTTGGGGCCTCTAAACGGGTCTTGAGGGGTTTTTTGCTGAAAGGAGGAACTA
TATCCGGATAACTACGTCAGGTGGCACTTTTCGGGGAAATGTGCGCGGAACCCCTATTTGTTTATTTTTC
TAAATACATTCAAATATGTATCCGCTCATGAGACAATAACCCTGATAAATGCTTCAATAATATTGAAAAA
GGAAGAGTATGAGTATTCAACATTTCCGTGTCGCCCTTATTCCCTTTTTTGCGGCATTTTGCCTTCCTGT
TTTTGCTCACCCAGAAACGCTGGTGAAAGTAAAAGATGCTGAAGATCAGTTGGGTGCACGAGTGGGTTAC
ATCGAACTGGATCTCAACAGCGGTAAGATCCTTGAGAGTTTTCGCCCCGAAGAACGTTTCCCAATGATGA
GCACTTTTAAAGTTCTGCTATGTGGCGCGGTATTATCCCGTGTTGACGCCGGGCAAGAGCAACTCGGTCG
CCGCATACACTATTCTCAGAATGACTTGGTTGAGTACTCACCAGTCACAGAAAAGCATCTTACGGATGGC
ATGACAGTAAGAGAATTATGCAGTGCTGCCATAACCATGAGTGATAACACTGCGGCCAACTTACTTCTGA
CAACGATCGGAGGACCGAAGGAGCTAACCGCTTTTTTGCACAACATGGGGGATCATGTAACTCGCCTTGA
TCGTTGGGAACCGGAGCTGAATGAAGCCATACCAAACGACGAGCGTGACACCACGATGCCTGTAGCAATG
GCAACAACGTTGCGCAAACTATTAACTGGCGAACTACTTACTCTAGCTTCCCGGCAACAATTAATAGACT
GGATGGAGGCGGATAAAGTTGCAGGACCACTTCTGCGCTCGGCCCTTCCGGCTGGCTGGTTTATTGCTGA
TAAATCTGGAGCCGGTGAGCGTGGGTCTCGCGGTATCATTGCAGCACTGGGGCCAGATGGTAAGCCCTCC
CGTATCGTAGTTATCTACACGACGGGGAGTCAGGCAACTATGGATGAACGAAATAGACAGATCGCTGAGA
TAGGTGCCTCACTGATTAAGCATTGGTAACTGTCAGACCAAGTTTACTCATATATACTTTAGATTGATT
[38 nt withheld, positions 2450-2487]
A
[37 nt withheld, positions 2489-2525]
ATTTTGTTAAAATTCGCGTTAAATTTTTGTTAAATCAGCTCATTTTTTAACCAATAGGCCGAAATCGGCA
AAATCCCTTATAAATCAAAAGAATAGCCCGAGATAGGGT
[37 nt withheld, positions 2635-2671]
AAAGAACGTGGACTCCAACGTCAAAGG
[141 nt withheld, positions 2699-2839]
G
[125 nt withheld, positions 2841-2965]
AAAGGATCTAGGTGAAGATCCTTTTTGATAATCTCATGACCAAAATCCCTTAACGTGAGTTTTCGTTCCA
CTGAGCGTCAGACCCCGTAGAAAAGATCAAAGGATCTTCTTGAGATCCTTTTTTTCTGCGCGTAATCTGC
TGCTTGCAAACAAAAAAACCACCGCTACCAGCGGTGGTTTGTTTGCCGGATCAAGAGCTACCAACTCTTT
TTCCGAAGGTAACTGGCTTCAGCAGAGCGCAGATACCAAATACTGTCCTTCTAGTGTAGCCGTAGTTAGG
CCACCACTTCAAGAACTCTGTAGCACCGCCTACATACCTCGCTCTGCTAATCCTGTTACCAGTGGCTGCT
GCCAGTGGCGATAAGTCGTGTCTTACCGGGTTGGACTCAAGACGATAGTTACCGGATAAGGCGCAGCGGT
CGGGCTGAACGGGGGGTTCGTGCACACAGCCCAGCTTGGAGCGAACGACCTACACCGAACTGAGATACCT
ACAGCGTGAGCTATGAGAAAGCGCCACGCTTCCCGAAGGGAGAAAGGCGGACAGGTATCCGGTAAGCGGC
AGGGTCGGAACAGGAGAGCGCACGAGGGAGCTTCCAGGGGGAAACGCCTGGTATCTTTATAGTCCTGTCG
GGTTTCGCCACCTCTGACTTGAGCGTCGATTTTTGTGATGCTCGTCAGGGGGGCGGAGCCTATGGAAAAA
CGCCAGCAACGCGGCCTTTTTACGGTTCCTGGCCTTTTGCTGGCCTTTTGCTCACATGTTCTTTCCTGCG
TTATCCCCTGATTCTGTGGATAACCGTATTACCGCCTTTGAGTGAGCTGATACCGCTCGCCGCAGCCGAA
CGACCGAGCGCAGCGAGTCAGTGAGCGAGGAAGCTATGGTGCACTCTCAGTACAATCTGCTCTGATGCCG
CATAGTTAAGCCAGTATACACTCCGCTATCGCTACGTGACTGGGTCATGGCTGCGCCCCGACACCCGCCA
ACACCCGCTGACGCGCCCTGACGGGCTTGTCTGCTCCCGGCATCCGCTTACAGACAAGCTGTGACCGTCT
CCGGGAGCTGCATGTGTCAGAGGTTTTCACCGTCATCACCGAAACGCGCGAGGCAGCTGCGGTAAAGCTC
ATCAGCGTGGTCGTGCAGCGATTCACAGATGTCTGCCTGTTCATCCGCGTCCAGCTCGTTGAGTTTCTCC
AGAAGCGTTAATGTCTGGCTTCTGATAAAGCGGGCCATGTTAAGGGCGGTTTTTTCCTGTTTGGTCACTG
ATGCCTCCGTGTAAGGGGGATTTCTGTTCATGGGGGTAATGATACCGATGAAACGAGAGAGGATGCTCAC
GATACGGGTTACTGATGATGAACATGCCCGGTTACTGGAACGTTGTGAGGGTAAACAACTGGCGGTATGG
ATGCGGCGGGACCAGAGAAAAATCACTCAGGGTCAATGCCAGCCGAACGCCAGCAAGACGTAGCCCAGCG
CGTCGGCCGCCATGCCGGCGATAATGGCCTGCTTCTCGCCGAAACGTTTGGTGGCGGGACCAGTGACGAA
GGCTTGAGCGAGGGCGTGCAAGATTCCGAATACCGCAAGCGACAGGCCGATCATCGTCGCGCTCCAGCGA
AAGCGGTCCTCGCCGAAAATGACCCAGAGCGCTGCCGGCACCTGTCCTACGAGTTGCATGATAAAGAAGA
CAGTCATAAGTGCGGCGACGATAGTCATGCCCCGCGCCCACCGGAAGGAGCTGACTGGGTTGAAGGCTCT
CAAGGGCATCGGTCGAGATCCCGGTGCCTAATGAGTGAGCTAACTTACATTAATTGCGTTGCGCTCACTG
CCCGCTTTCCAGTCGGGAAACCTGTCGTGCCAGCTGCATTAATGAATCGGCCAACGCGCGGGGAGAGGCG
GTTTGCGTATTGGGCGCCAGGGTGGTTTTTCTTTTCACCAGTGAGACGGGCAACAGCTGATTGCCCTTCA
CCGCCTGGCCCTGAGAGAGTTGCAGCAAGCGGTCCACGCTGGTTTGCCCCAGCAGGCGAAAATCCTGTTT
GATGGTGGTTAACGGCGGGATATAACATGAGCTGTCTTCGGTATCGTCGTATCCCACTACCGAGATGTCC
GCACCAACGCGCAGCCCGGACTCGGTAATGGCGCGCATTGCGCCCAGCGCCATCTGATCGTTGGCAACCA
GCATCGCAGTGGGAACGATGCCCTCATTCAGCATTTGCATGGTTTGTTGAAAACCGGACATGGCACTCCA
GTCGCCTTCCCGTTCCGCTATCGGCTGAATTTGATTGCGAGTGAGATATTTATGCCAGCCAGCCAGACGC
AGACGCGCCGAGACAGAACTTAATGGGCCCGCTAACAGCGCGATTTGCTGGTGACCCAATGCGACCAGAT
GCTCCACGCCCAGTCGCGTACCGTCTTCATGGGAGAAAATAATACTGTTGATGGGTGTCTGGTCAGAGAC
ATCAAGAAATAACGCCGGAACATTAGTGCAGGCAGCTTCCACAGCAATGGCATCCTGGTCATCCAGCGGA
TAGTTAATGATCAGCCCACTGACGCGTTGCGCGAGAAGATTGTGCACCGCCGCTTTACAGGCTTCGACGC
CGCTTCGTTCTACCATCGACACCACCACGCTGGCACCCAGTTGATCGGCGCGAGATTTAATCGCCGCGAC
AATTTGCGACGGCGCGTGCAGGGCCAGACTGGAGGTGGCAACGCCAATCAGCAACGACTGTTTGCCCGCC
AGTTGTTGTGCCACGCGGTTGGGAATGTAATTCAGCTCCGCCATCGCCGCTTCCACTTTTTCCCGCGTTT
TCGCAGAAACGTGGCTGGCCTGGTTCACCACGCGGGAAACGGTCTGATAAGAGACACCGGCATACTCTGC
GACATCGTATAACGTTACTGGTTTCACATTCACCACCCTGAATTGACTCTCTTCCGGGCGCTATCATGCC
ATACCGCGAAAGGTTTTGCGCCATTCGATGGTGTCCGGGATCTCGACGCTCTCCCTTATGCGACTCCTGC
ATTAGGAAGCAGCCCAGTAGTAGGTTGAGGCCGTTGAGCACCGCCGCCGCAAGGAATGGTGCATGCCGGC
ATGCCGCCCTTTCGTCTTCAAGAATTAATTCCCAATTCCCCAGGCATCAAATAAAACGAAAGGCTCAGTC
GAAAGACTGGGCCTTTCGTTTTATCTGTTGTTTGTCGGTGAACGCTCTCCTGAGTA
