>Addgene plasmid #90314 | pmVirD2 | depositor partial sequence | sequence record 174911 | sequencing results with universal T7 primer
TTTTGTTTACTTTAAGAAGGAGATATACATATGGCTAGCACCATGGATATCAAGCTTACCGGTGAATTCA
ATCATAAAAAATTTATTTGCTTTGTGAGCGGATAACAATTATAATAGATTCAATTGTGAGCGGATAACAA
TTTCACACAGATATCATTAAAGAGGAGAAATCTAGAATGCATCATCATCATCATCATCCCGATCGCGCTC
AAGTAATCATTCGCATTGTGCCAGGAGGTGGAACCAAGACCCTTCAGCAGATAATCAATCAGTTGGAGTA
CCTGTCCCGTAAGGGAAAGCTGGAACTGCAGCGTTCAGCCCGGCATCTCGATATTCCCGTTCCGCCGGAT
CAAATCCGTGAGCTTGCCCAAAGCTGGGTTACGGAGGCCGGGATTTATGACGAAAGTCAGTCAGACGATG
ATAGGCAACAAGACTTAACAACACACATTATTGTAAGCTTCCCCGCAGGTACCGACCAAACCGCAGCTTA
TGAAGCCAGCCGGGAATGGGCAGCCGAGATGTTTGGGTCAGGATACGGGGGTGGCCGCTATAACTATCTG
ACAGCCTACCACGTCGACCGCGATCATCCACATTTACATGTCGTGGTCAATCGTCGGGAACTTCTGGGGC
ACGGGTGGCTGAAAATATCCAGGCGCCATCCCCAGCTGAATTATGACGGCTTACGGAAAAAGATGGCAGA
GATTTCACTTCGTCACGGCATAGTCCTGGATGCGACTTCGCGAGCAGAAAGGGGAATAGCAGAGCGACCA
ATCACATATGCTGAACATCGCCGCCTTGAGCGGATGCAGCCATGGTAACGCAAAAACCCCGCTTCGGCGG
GGTTTTTTCGCGGATCCCCCGGGCTCGAGGTTAATTAAGCGGCCGCATTGATCCGGCTGCTAACAAAGCC
CGAAAGGAAGCTGAGTTGGCTGCTGCCACCGCTGAGCAATAACTAGCATAACCCCTTGGGGCCTCTAAAC
GGGTCTTGAGGGGTTTTTTGCTGAAAGGAGGAACTATATCCGG
